Addgene plasmid #149349: pMC_cherry donor_Polb target (pE038)
Purpose: Replace donor vector for cherry insertion using the human Polb guide RNA
Depositing lab: Ralf Kuehn. Depositing organization: Max-Delbrueck-Centrum fuer Molekulare Medizin (MDC). Publication: A homology independent sequence replacement strategy in human cells using a CRISPR nuclease. Danner E, Lebedin M, de la Rosa K, Kuhn R. Open Biol. 2021 Jan;11(1):200283. doi: 10.1098/rsob.200283. Epub 2021 Jan 27. PubMed 33499763.
Backbone
  Vector backbone: puc19
  Backbone size w/o insert (bp): 3225
  Total vector size (bp): 4841
Growth in bacteria
  Bacterial resistance: Kanamycin, 50 μg/mL
  Growth temperature: 30°C
  Growth strain: DH5alpha
  Copy number: High Copy
Gene/Insert
  Gene/Insert name: cherry
  Insert size (bp): 711
Terms and licenses: Academic/Nonprofit Terms; Industry Terms: Not Available to Industry
How to cite: pMC_cherry donor_Polb target (pE038) was a gift from Ralf Kuehn (Addgene plasmid # 149349 ; http://n2t.net/addgene:149349 ; RRID:Addgene_149349)
