[The description below was written by a language model from this plasmid's Addgene catalogue record and pLannotate feature annotations shown in this document.]
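Description:
pMC_cherry donor_Polb target (pE038) is a bacterial donor plasmid made for a homology-independent, CRISPR nuclease-driven sequence replacement strategy in human cells. Its stated role is to supply a cherry (mCherry) cassette for insertion using a guide RNA directed against human Polb. The catalogue lists a pUC19-type backbone, kanamycin selection and high copy number. The feature table agrees, showing a ColE1/pUC-family origin and a Tn5-derived NeoR/KanR gene, along with backbone remnants: a tnpA fragment, rrnB T1 and T2 terminators with an adjacent 5S rRNA segment, a bom site, and fragments of rop, araC and the AmpR promoter.

The payload is an mCherry coding sequence followed by a bovine growth hormone polyadenylation signal. No promoter is annotated upstream of mCherry, which would fit a design in which expression depends on the genomic site of integration, though the record does not say so. The cassette is bracketed by a minimal φC31 attB site and a φC31 attP fragment. Together with the "pMC" prefix, this arrangement suggests a minicircle-producer layout, in which φC31 integrase recombines the two sites to excise the cassette away from the bacterial backbone; this is an inference, not a stated fact. The Polb guide target sites implied by the name are not annotated, so their number and position relative to the cassette cannot be given. A short capTEV-tag match upstream is probably an incidental hit.

The sequenced record is 5,219 nt, somewhat longer than the catalogued total of 4,841 bp, and the record does not explain the difference.
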