Features (pLannotate 1.2.2; 15 found; start..end, strand, type, name):
    693..710     -  CDS            capTEV™ (fragment): composite tag for in vivo biotinylation, TEV protease cleavage, and 6xHis tagging
    731..764     +  protein_bind   attB: minimal attB site for the φC31 integrase (Groth et al., 2000) phage φC31 integrase
    974..1681    +  CDS            mCherry: mCherry is a basic (constitutively fluorescent) red fluorescent protein published in 2004, derived from Discosoma sp.. It is reported to be a very rapidly-maturing monomer with low acid sensitivity.
   1715..1826    +  polyA_signal   bGH poly(A) signal: bovine growth hormone polyadenylation signal
   1958..1997    +  protein_bind   phage φC31 attP (fragment): attachment site of phage φC31 phage φC31 integrase
   2084..2878    -  CDS            NeoR/KanR: aminoglycoside phosphotransferase from Tn5; aph(3')-II (or nptII); confers resistance to neomycin, kanamycin, and G418 (Geneticin®)
   2910..3182    -  CDS            tnpA (fragment): TN5P_ECOLX - Also known as tnp. Experimental evidence at protein level: Swiss-Prot protein existence level 1. Mediates transposition of transposon Tn5 by a 'cut and paste' mechanism. First, the monomeric transposase binds the 19 bp inverted DNA repeats flanking the transposon. Then, dimerization of the DNA- bound transposase creates a synaptic DNA complex. After nicking of the first DNA strand, excision of the transposon proceeds through a series of intermediates. The transposase then mediates the insertion of the transposon at a new site by strand transfer. The activity of the wild- type tran
   3293..3408    +  ncRNA          5S rRNA: Accession: RF00001 - 5S ribosomal RNA
   3412..3498    +  terminator     rrnB T1 terminator: Escherichia coli rrnB; transcription terminator T1 from the E. coli rrnB gene
   3590..3617    +  terminator     rrnB T2 terminator: transcription terminator T2 from the E. coli rrnB gene
   3636..3680    +  promoter       AmpR promoter (fragment): bla
   3751..4339    +  rep_origin     ori: high-copy-number ColE1/pMB1/pBR322/pUC origin of replication
   4525..4665    -  misc_feature   bom: basis of mobility region from pBR322
   4767..4807    -  CDS            rop (fragment): Rop protein, which maintains plasmids at low copy number; rop
   4929..5219    -  CDS            araC (fragment): L-arabinose regulatory protein; araC
>Addgene plasmid #149349 | pMC_cherry donor_Polb target (pE038) | addgene full sequence | sequence record 304502 | Addgene NGS Result
TCTTCTCTCATCCGCCAAAACAGCCAAGCTGGAGACCGTTTGACATTACCCTGTTATCCCTAGATACATT
ACCCTGTTATCCCAGATGACATACCCTGTTATCCCTAGATGACATTACCCTGTTATCCCAGATGACATTA
CCCTGTTATCCCTAGATACATTACCCTGTTATCCCAGATGACATACCCTGTTATCCCTAGATGACATTAC
CCTGTTATCCCAGATGACATTACCCTGTTATCCCTAGATACATTACCCTGTTATCCCAGATGACATACCC
TGTTATCCCTAGATGACATTACCCTGTTATCCCAGATGACATTACCCTGTTATCCCTAGATACATTACCC
TGTTATCCCAGATGACATACCCTGTTATCCCTAGATGACATTACCCTGTTATCCCAGATGACATTACCCT
GTTATCCCTAGATACATTACCCTGTTATCCCAGATGACATACCCTGTTATCCCTAGATGACATTACCCTG
TTATCCCAGATGACATTACCCTGTTATCCCTAGATACATTACCCTGTTATCCCAGATGACATACCCTGTT
ATCCCTAGATGACATTACCCTGTTATCCCAGATGACATTACCCTGTTATCCCTAGATACATTACCCTGTT
ATCCCAGATGACATACCCTGTTATCCCTAGATGACATTACCCTGTTATCCCAGATAAACTCAATGATGAT
GATGATGATGGTCGAGACTCAGCGGCCGCGGTGCCAGGGCGTGCCCTTGGGCTCCCCGGGCGCGACTAGT
GAATTCAGATCTGATATCTCTAGAAGTCCTGGGTGACCCACACAAAATTAGTCTTTTAGCAGACTGGTAT
GTTTCCAATAAGATCATTTAAGTCCTCAAAGCATTCCTAAATCATTGTTAGACTTTTTTTTTTCTTAAAG
ATTGAGGGCAGAGGAAGTCTGCTAACATGCGGTGACGTGGAGGAGAATCCCGGCCCTGCTAGCATGGTGA
GCAAGGGCGAGGAGGATAACATGGCCATCATCAAGGAGTTCATGCGCTTCAAGGTGCACATGGAGGGCTC
CGTGAACGGCCACGAGTTCGAGATCGAGGGCGAGGGCGAGGGCCGCCCCTACGAGGGCACCCAGACCGCC
AAGCTGAAGGTGACCAAGGGTGGCCCCCTGCCCTTCGCCTGGGACATCCTGTCCCCTCAGTTCATGTACG
GCTCCAAGGCCTACGTGAAGCACCCCGCCGACATCCCCGACTACTTGAAGCTGTCCTTCCCCGAGGGCTT
CAAGTGGGAGCGCGTGATGAACTTCGAGGACGGCGGCGTGGTGACCGTGACCCAGGACTCCTCCCTGCAG
GACGGCGAGTTCATCTACAAGGTGAAGCTGCGCGGCACCAACTTCCCCTCAGACGGCCCCGTAATGCAGA
AGAAAACCATGGGCTGGGAGGCCTCCTCCGAGCGGATGTACCCCGAGGACGGCGCCCTGAAGGGCGAGAT
CAAGCAGAGGCTGAAGCTGAAGGACGGCGGCCACTACGACGCTGAGGTCAAGACCACCTACAAGGCCAAG
AAGCCCGTGCAGCTGCCCGGCGCCTACAACGTCAACATCAAGTTGGACATCACCTCCCACAACGAGGACT
ACACCATCGTGGAACAGTACGAACGCGCCGAGGGCCGCCACTCCACCGGCGGCATGGACGAGCTGTACAA
GTAAGAATTCCTAGAGCTCGCTGATCAGCCTCGACTGTGCCTTCTAGTTGCCAGCCATCTGTTGTTTGCC
CCTCCCCCGTGCCTTCCTTGACCCTGGAAGGTGCCACTCCCACTGTCCTTTCCTAATAAAATGAGGAAAT
TGCATCGCATTGTCTGAGTAGGTGTCATTCTATTCTGGGGGGTGGGGTGGGGCAGGACAGCAAGGGGGAG
GATTGGGAAGAGAATAGCAGGCATGCTGGGGGGATCCCTGCAGGAGCTCGTCGACCCATGGGGGCCCGCC
CCAACTGGGGTAACCTTTGAGTTCTCTCAGTTGGGGGTAATCAGCATCATGATGTGGTACCACATCATGA
TGCTGATTATAAGAATGCGGCCGCCACACTCTAGTGGATCTCGAGTTAATAATTCAGAAGAACTCGTCAA
GAAGGCGATAGAAGGCGATGCGCTGCGAATCGGGAGCGGCGATACCGTAAAGCACGAGGAAGCGGTCAGC
CCATTCGCCGCCAAGCTCTTCAGCAATATCACGGGTAGCCAACGCTATGTCCTGATAGCGGTCCGCCACA
CCCAGCCGGCCACAGTCGATGAATCCAGAAAAGCGGCCATTTTCCACCATGATATTCGGCAAGCAGGCAT
CGCCATGGGTCACGACGAGATCCTCGCCGTCGGGCATGCTCGCCTTGAGCCTGGCGAACAGTTCGGCTGG
CGCGAGCCCCTGATGCTCTTCGTCCAGATCATCCTGATCGACAAGACCGGCTTCCATCCGAGTACGTGCT
CGCTCGATGCGATGTTTCGCTTGGTGGTCGAATGGGCAGGTAGCCGGATCAAGCGTATGCAGCCGCCGCA
TTGCATCAGCCATGATGGATACTTTCTCGGCAGGAGCAAGGTGAGATGACAGGAGATCCTGCCCCGGCAC
TTCGCCCAATAGCAGCCAGTCCCTTCCCGCTTCAGTGACAACGTCGAGCACAGCTGCGCAAGGAACGCCC
GTCGTGGCCAGCCACGATAGCCGCGCTGCCTCGTCTTGCAGTTCATTCAGGGCACCGGACAGGTCGGTCT
TGACAAAAAGAACCGGGCGCCCCTGCGCTGACAGCCGGAACACGGCGGCATCAGAGCAGCCGATTGTCTG
TTGTGCCCAGTCATAGCCGAATAGCCTCTCCACCCAAGCGGCCGGAGAACCTGCGTGCAATCCATCTTGT
TCAATCATGCGAAACGATCCTCATCCTGTCTCTTGATCAGAGCTTGATCCCCTGCGCCATCAGATCCTTG
GCGGCAAGAAAGCCATCCAGTTTACTTTGCAGGGCTTCCCAACCTTACCAGAGGGCGCCCCAGCTGGCAA
TTCCGGTTCGCTTGCTGTCCATAAAACCGCCCAGTCTAGCTATCGCCATGTAAGCCCACTGCAAGCTACC
TGCTTTCTCTTTGCGCTTGCGTTTTCCCTTGTCCAGATAGCCCAGTAGCTGACATTCATCCGGGGTCAGC
ACCGTTTCTGCGGACTGGCTTTCTACGCGCTCGAGGGGGGGCCAAACGGTCTCCAGCTTGGCTGTTTTGG
CGGATGAGAGAAGATTTTCAGCCTGATACAGATTAAATCAGAACGCAGAAGCGGTCTGATAAAACAGAAT
TTGCCTGGCGGCAGTAGCGCGGTGGTCCCACCTGACCCCATGCCGAACTCAGAAGTGAAACGCCGTAGCG
CCGATGGTAGTGTGGGGTCTCCCCATGCGAGAGTAGGGAACTGCCAGGCATCAAATAAAACGAAAGGCTC
AGTCGAAAGACTGGGCCTTTCGTTTTATCTGTTGTTTGTCGGTGAACGCTCTCCTGAGTAGGACAAATCC
GCCGGGAGCGGATTTGAACGTTGCGAAGCAACGGCCCGGAGGGTGGCGGGCAGGACGCCCGCCATAAACT
GCCAGGCATCAAATTAAGCAGAAGGCCATCCTGACGGATGGCCTTTTTGCGTTTCTACAAACTCTTTTGT
TTATTTTTCTAAATACATTCAAATATGTATCCGCTCATGACCAAAATCCCTTAACGTGAGTTTTCGTTCC
ACTGAGCGTCAGACCCCGTAGAAAAGATCAAAGGATCTTCTTGAGATCCTTTTTTTCTGCGCGTAATCTG
CTGCTTGCAAACAAAAAAACCACCGCTACCAGCGGTGGTTTGTTTGCCGGATCAAGAGCTACCAACTCTT
TTTCCGAAGGTAACTGGCTTCAGCAGAGCGCAGATACCAAATACTGTCCTTCTAGTGTAGCCGTAGTTAG
GCCACCACTTCAAGAACTCTGTAGCACCGCCTACATACCTCGCTCTGCTAATCCTGTTACCAGTGGCTGC
TGCCAGTGGCGATAAGTCGTGTCTTACCGGGTTGGACTCAAGACGATAGTTACCGGATAAGGCGCAGCGG
TCGGGCTGAACGGGGGGTTCGTGCACACAGCCCAGCTTGGAGCGAACGACCTACACCGAACTGAGATACC
TACAGCGTGAGCTATGAGAAAGCGCCACGCTTCCCGAAGGGAGAAAGGCGGACAGGTATCCGGTAAGCGG
CAGGGTCGGAACAGGAGAGCGCACGAGGGAGCTTCCAGGGGGAAACGCCTGGTATCTTTATAGTCCTGTC
GGGTTTCGCCACCTCTGACTTGAGCGTCGATTTTTGTGATGCTCGTCAGGGGGGCGGAGCCTATGGAAAA
ACGCCAGCAACGCGGCCTTTTTACGGTTCCTGGCCTTTTGCTGGCCTTTTGCTCACATGTTCTTTCCTGC
GTTATCCCCTGATTCTGTGGATAACCGTATTACCGCCTTTGAGTGAGCTGATACCGCTCGCCGCAGCCGA
ACGACCGAGCGCAGCGAGTCAGTGAGCGAGGAAGCGGAAGAGCGCCTGATGCGGTATTTTCTCCTTACGC
ATCTGTGCGGTATTTCACACCGCATATGGTGCACTCTCAGTACAATCTGCTCTGATGCCGCATAGTTAAG
CCAGTATACACTCCGCTATCGCTACGTGACTGGGTCATGGCTGCGCCCCGACACCCGCCAACACCCGCTG
ACGCGCCCTGACGGGCTTGTCTGCTCCCGGCATCCGCTTACAGACAAGCTGTGACCGTCTCCGGGAGCTG
CATGTGTCAGAGGTTTTCACCGTCATCACCGAAACGCGCGAGGCAGCAGATCAATTCGCGCGCGAAGGCG
AAGCGGCATGCATAATGTGCCTGTCAAATGGACGAAGCAGGGATTCTGCAAACCCTATGCTACTCCGTCA
AGCCGTCAATTGTCTGATTCGTTACCAATTATGACAACTTGACGGCTACATCATTCACTTTTTCTTCACA
ACCGGCACGGAACTCGCTCGGGCTGGCCCCGGTGCATTTTTTAAATACCCGCGAGAAATAGAGTTGATCG
TCAAAACCAACATTGCGACCGACGGTGGCGATAGGCATCCGGGTGGTGCTCAAAAGCAGCTTCGCCTGGC
TGATACGTTGGTCCTCGCGCCAGCTTAAGACGCTAATCCCTAACTGCTGGCGGAAAAGATGTGACAGACG
CGACGGCGACAAGCAAACATGCTGTGCGACGCTGGCGAT
